Addgene plasmid #157379: pD649-HAsp-PSG1-COMP5AP-AviTag-9xHis
Purpose: Mammalian expression of secreted protein fused to COMP5AP-AviTag-9xHis.
Depositing lab: Chris Garcia. Depositing organization: Stanford University. Publication: A Human IgSF Cell-Surface Interactome Reveals a Complex Network of Protein-Protein Interactions. Wojtowicz WM, Vielmetter J, Fernandes RA, Siepe DH, Eastman CL, Chisholm GB, Cox S, Klock H, Anderson PW, Rue SM, Miller JJ, Glaser SM, Bragstad ML, Vance J, Lam AW, Lesley SA, Zinn K, Garcia KC. Cell. 2020 Aug 20;182(4):1027-1043.e17. doi: 10.1016/j.cell.2020.07.025. PubMed 32822567.
Backbone
  Vector backbone: pD649
  Backbone size w/o insert (bp): 7153
  Vector type: Mammalian Expression
Growth in bacteria
  Bacterial resistance: Ampicillin, 100 μg/mL
  Growth temperature: 37°C
  Growth strain: DH5alpha
  Copy number: High Copy
Gene/Insert
  Gene/Insert name: PSG1
  Species: H. sapiens (human)
  Insert size (bp): 1155
  Entrez Gene: PSG1 (a.k.a. B1G1, CD66f, DHFRP2, FL-NCA-1/2, PBG1, PS-beta-C/D, PS-beta-G-1, PSBG-1, PSBG1, PSG95, PSGGA, PSGIIA, SP1)
  Promoter: CMV/SP6
  Tag / fusion protein: COMP5AP-AviTag-9xHis (C terminal on backbone)
  Cloning method: Restriction Enzyme; 5′ cloning site GCGGCCGC (not destroyed); 3′ cloning site GGCGCGCC (not destroyed)
  Sequencing primers: 5′ ATTTAGGTGACACTATAG; 3′ CGTCGCACTCCATCACGGTG
Resource information
  A portion of this plasmid was derived from a plasmid made by: synthesis by ThermoFisher
Terms and licenses: Academic/Nonprofit Terms; Industry Terms: Not Available to Industry
Depositor comments: Some plasmids in this collection may have an IS4-like element ISVsa5 family transposase upstream of the CMV promoter.
How to cite: pD649-HAsp-PSG1-COMP5AP-AviTag-9xHis was a gift from Chris Garcia (Addgene plasmid # 157379 ; http://n2t.net/addgene:157379 ; RRID:Addgene_157379)
