[The description below was written by a language model from this plasmid's Addgene catalogue record and pLannotate feature annotations shown in this document.]
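Description:
pD649-HAsp-PSG1-COMP5AP-AviTag-9xHis is a mammalian expression plasmid of about 8.3 kb, built on the pD649 backbone, for producing a secreted, tagged form of human PSG1 (pregnancy-specific beta-1-glycoprotein 1, also known as CD66f). It is propagated in E. coli as a high-copy plasmid through a ColE1/pUC-type origin and selected with ampicillin via the β-lactamase gene. The annotation also detects short remnants of KanR, lacZα, an rrnB terminator and an f1 origin, which appear to be backbone vestiges rather than functional parts. A separate SV40 early/EM7 promoter cassette carries a puromycin N-acetyltransferase coding sequence, followed by a small ble fragment and an SV40 polyadenylation signal. This cassette could allow puromycin selection in mammalian cells, although the record does not describe that use.

Expression is driven by the CMV enhancer and immediate early promoter, followed by a fragment of CMV intron A. An SP6 promoter just upstream of the coding region offers in vitro transcription and a sequencing primer site. The open reading frame starts with a leader that the name designates HAsp, although the software matches this stretch to an immunoglobulin heavy chain signal sequence. The roughly 1.15 kb PSG1 insert follows, cloned between retained NotI and AscI sites. It is fused at its C terminus to the coiled-coil pentamerisation domain of rat cartilage oligomeric matrix protein (COMP), human placental alkaline phosphatase, an AviTag for enzymatic biotinylation, and a polyhistidine tag, which is 9xHis by name and annotated as 8xHis. A bGH polyadenylation signal ends the transcript.

The COMP domain yields a pentameric, high-avidity protein with an enzymatic reporter, which suits detection of weak extracellular binding events. The plasmid belongs to a collection made for a human IgSF cell-surface interactome screen. The depositor notes that some plasmids in this collection may carry an IS4-like transposase element upstream of the CMV promoter, but none is annotated here.
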