Features (pLannotate 1.2.2; 24 found; start..end, strand, type, name):
    119..143     -  CDS            KanR (fragment): aminoglycoside phosphotransferase; aph(3')-Ia; confers resistance to kanamycin
    254..842     +  rep_origin     ori: high-copy-number ColE1/pMB1/pBR322/pUC origin of replication
   1067..1084    +  terminator     rrnB T2 terminator (fragment): transcription terminator T2 from the E. coli rrnB gene
   1109..1128    -  CDS            lacZα (fragment): LacZα fragment of β-galactosidase; lacZ fragment
   1584..1600    +  protein_bind   lac operator: The lac repressor binds to the lac operator to inhibit transcription in E. coli. This inhibition can be relieved by adding lactose or isopropyl-β-D-thiogalactopyranoside (IPTG). lac repressor encoded by lacI
   1843..2146    +  enhancer       CMV enhancer: human cytomegalovirus immediate early enhancer
   2147..2350    +  promoter       CMV promoter: human cytomegalovirus (CMV) immediate early promoter
   2486..2529    +  intron         CMV intron (fragment): modified intron A from human cytomegalovirus
   2581..2599    +  promoter       SP6 promoter: promoter for bacteriophage SP6 RNA polymerase
   2603..2640    +  CDS            IgH signal sequence (fragment): signal sequence from the mouse immunoglobulin heavy chain variable region
   2746..3903    +  CDS            PSG1 (fragment): PSG1_HUMAN - Also known as B1G1, PSBG1, PSGGA. Experimental evidence at protein level: Swiss-Prot protein existence level 1. From Homo sapiens (Human).
   4000..4179    +  CDS            Comp (fragment): COMP_RAT - Experimental evidence at protein level: Swiss-Prot protein existence level 1. May play a role in the structural integrity of cartilage via its interaction with other extracellular matrix proteins such as the collagens and fibronectin. Can mediate the interaction of chondrocytes with the cartilage extracellular matrix through interaction with cell surface integrin receptors. Could play a role in the pathogenesis of osteoarthritis. Potent suppressor of apoptosis in both primary chondrocytes and transformed cells. Suppresses apoptosis by blocking the activation of caspase-3 and by indu
   4167..5619    +  CDS            SEAP (fragment): secreted alkaline phosphatase from human placenta The natural enzyme has a C-terminal transmembrane sequence that is replaced by a GPI anchor.
   5644..5685    +  CDS            AviTag™ (fragment): peptide tag that allows for enzymatic biotinylation
   5689..5712    +  CDS            8xHis: 8xHis affinity tag
   5858..5969    +  polyA_signal   bGH poly(A) signal: bovine growth hormone polyadenylation signal
   5970..6078    +  rep_origin     f1 ori (fragment): f1 bacteriophage origin of replication; arrow indicates direction of (+) strand synthesis
   6092..6421    +  promoter       SV40 promoter: SV40 enhancer and early promoter
   6469..6516    +  promoter       EM7 promoter: synthetic bacterial promoter&nbsp
   6535..7134    +  CDS            PuroR (fragment): puromycin N-acetyltransferase; pac from Streptomyces; confers resistance to puromycin
   7144..7269    +  CDS            ble (fragment): BLE_KLEPN - Experimental evidence at protein level: Swiss-Prot protein existence level 1. Binding protein with a strong affinity to the bleomycin family of antibiotics. Binds to CL990; an antimitotic-antibiotic compound. From Klebsiella pneumoniae.
   7264..7385    +  polyA_signal   SV40 poly(A) signal: SV40 polyadenylation signal
   7438..8298    -  CDS            AmpR: β-lactamase; bla; confers resistance to ampicillin, carbenicillin, and related antibiotics
   8301..89      -  promoter       AmpR promoter (fragment) (across the origin): bla
>Addgene plasmid #157379 | pD649-HAsp-PSG1-COMP5AP-AviTag-9xHis | depositor full sequence | sequence record 303867 | Full Sequence
TTTCAATATTATTGAAGCATTTATCAGGGTTATTGTCTCATGAGCGGATACATATTTGAATGTATTTAGA
AAAATAAACAAATAGGGGTCAGTGTTACAACCAATTAACCAATTCTGAACATTATCGCGAGCCCATTTAT
ACCTGAATATGGCTCATAACACCCCTTGCTCATGACCAAAATCCCTTAACGTGAGTTACGCGCGCGTCGT
TCCACTGAGCGTCAGACCCCGTAGAAAAGATCAAAGGATCTTCTTGAGATCCTTTTTTTCTGCGCGTAAT
CTGCTGCTTGCAAACAAAAAAACCACCGCTACCAGCGGTGGTTTGTTTGCCGGATCAAGAGCTACCAACT
CTTTTTCCGAAGGTAACTGGCTTCAGCAGAGCGCAGATACCAAATACTGTTCTTCTAGTGTAGCCGTAGT
TAGCCCACCACTTCAAGAACTCTGTAGCACCGCCTACATACCTCGCTCTGCTAATCCTGTTACCAGTGGC
TGCTGCCAGTGGCGATAAGTCGTGTCTTACCGGGTTGGACTCAAGACGATAGTTACCGGATAAGGCGCAG
CGGTCGGGCTGAACGGGGGGTTCGTGCACACAGCCCAGCTTGGAGCGAACGACCTACACCGAACTGAGAT
ACCTACAGCGTGAGCTATGAGAAAGCGCCACGCTTCCCGAAGGGAGAAAGGCGGACAGGTATCCGGTAAG
CGGCAGGGTCGGAACAGGAGAGCGCACGAGGGAGCTTCCAGGGGGAAACGCCTGGTATCTTTATAGTCCT
GTCGGGTTTCGCCACCTCTGACTTGAGCGTCGATTTTTGTGATGCTCGTCAGGGGGGCGGAGCCTATGGA
AAAACGCCAGCAACGCGGCCTTTTTACGGTTCCTGGCCTTTTGCTGGCCTTTTGCTCACATGTTCTTTCC
TGCGTTATCCCCTGATTCTGTGGATAACCGTATTACCGCCTTTGAGTGAGCTGATACCGCTCGCCGCAGC
CGAACGACCGAGCGCAGCGAGTCAGTGAGCGAGGAAGCGGAAGGCGAGAGTAGGGAACTGCCAGGCATCA
AACTAAGCAGAAGGCCCCTGACGGATGGCCTTTTTGCGTTTCTACAAACTCTTTCTGTGTTGTAAAACGA
CGGCCAGTCTTAAGCTCGGGCCCCCTGGGCGGTTCTGATAACGAGTAATCGTTAATCCGCAAATAACGTA
AAAACCCGCTTCGGCGGGTTTTTTTATGGGGGGAGTTTAGGGAAAGAGCATTTGTCAGAATATTTAAGGG
CGCCTGTCACTTTGCTTGATATATGAGAATTATTTAACCTTATAAATGAGAAAAAAGCAACGCACTTTAA
ATAAGATACGTTGCTTTTTCGATTGATGAACACCTATAATTAAACTATTCATCTATTATTTATGATTTTT
TGTATATACAATATTTCTAGTTTGTTAAAGAGAATTAAGAAAATAAATCTCGAAAATAATAAAGGGAAAA
TCAGTTTTTGATATCAAAATTATACATGTCAACGATAATACAAAATATAATACAAACTATAAGATGTTAT
CAGTATTTATTATCATTTAGAATAAATTTTGTGTCGCCCTTAATTGTGAGCGGATAACAATTACGAGCTT
CATGCACAGTGGCGTTGACTCAATATTGGCCATTAGCCATATTATTCATTGGTTATATAGCATAAATCAA
TATTGGCTATTGGCCATTGCATACGTTGTATCTATATCATAATATGTACATTTATATTGGCTCATGTCCA
ATATGACCGCCATGTTGGCATTGATTATTGACTAGTTATTAATAGTAATCAATTACGGGGTCATTAGTTC
ATAGCCCATATATGGAGTTCCGCGTTACATAACTTACGGTAAATGGCCCGCCTGGCTGACCGCCCAACGA
CCCCCGCCCATTGACGTCAATAATGACGTATGTTCCCATAGTAACGCCAATAGGGACTTTCCATTGACGT
CAATGGGTGGAGTATTTACGGTAAACTGCCCACTTGGCAGTACATCAAGTGTATCATATGCCAAGTACGC
CCCCTATTGACGTCAATGACGGTAAATGGCCCGCCTGGCATTATGCCCAGTACATGACCTTATGGGACTT
TCCTACTTGGCAGTACATCTACGTATTAGTCATCGCTATTACCATGGTGATGCGGTTTTGGCAGTACATC
AATGGGCGTGGATAGCGGTTTGACTCACGGGGATTTCCAAGTCTCCACCCCATTGACGTCAATGGGAGTT
TGTTTTGGCACCAAAATCAACGGGACTTTCCAAAATGTCGTAACAACTCCGCCCCATTGACGCAAATGGG
CGGTAGGCGTGTACGGTGGGAGGTCTATATAAGCAGAGCTCGTTTAGTGAACCGTCAGATCGCCTGGAGA
CGCCATCCACGCTGTTTTGACCTCCATAGAAGACACCGGGACCGATCCAGCCTCCGCGGCCGGGAACGGT
GCATTGGAACGCGGATTCCCCGTGCCAAGAGTGACGTAAGTACCGCCTATAGAGTCTATAGGCCCACCCC
CTTGGCTTCGTTAGAACGCGGCTACAATTAATACATAACCTTATGTATCATACACATACGATTTAGGTGA
CACTATAGAATAACATCCACTTTGCCTTTCTCTCCACAGGTGTCCACTCCCAGGTCCAACTGCACCTCGG
TTCTATCGAAAACGCGCCTGCTAGCGCCACCATGAAGACCATCATTGCCCTGAGCTACATCTTCTGCCTG
GTGTTCGCTGCGGCCGCCCAAGTGACAATTGAGGCCGAGCCTACCAAGGTGTCCGAGGGCAAAGATGTGC
TGCTGCTGGTGCACAACCTGCCTCAGAATCTGACCGGCTACATCTGGTACAAGGGCCAGATGCGGGACCT
GTACCACTACATCACCAGCTACGTGGTGGACGGCGAGATCATCATCTACGGCCCTGCCTACTCTGGCAGA
GAGACAGCCTATAGCAACGCCAGCCTGCTGATCCAGAACGTGACAAGAGAGGATGCCGGCAGCTACACCC
TGCACATCATTAAGGGCGACGATGGCACAAGAGGCGTGACCGGCAGATTCACCTTCACACTGCACCTGGA
AACCCCTAAGCCTAGCATCAGCAGCTCCAATCTGAACCCCAGAGAAACCATGGAAGCCGTGTCTCTGACC
TGCGATCCTGAGACACCTGATGCCTCTTACCTGTGGTGGATGAACGGCCAGAGCCTGCCTATGACACACA
GCCTGAAGCTGAGCGAGACAAACAGAACCCTGTTCCTGCTGGGCGTGACCAAGTACACAGCCGGACCTTA
CGAGTGCGAGATCAGAAACCCTGTGTCCGCCAGCAGATCTGACCCCGTGACACTGAATCTGCTGCCCAAG
CTGCCTAAGCCTTACATCACGATCAACAACCTGAATCCGCGCGAGAACAAGGACGTGCTGAACTTTACCT
GCGAGCCCAAGAGCGAGAACTACACCTATATCTGGTGGCTGAATGGACAGTCCCTGCCTGTGTCTCCCAG
AGTGAAGAGGCCCATCGAGAACCGCATCCTGATCCTGCCTAGCGTGACCAGAAACGAGACAGGCCCCTAC
CAGTGCGAAATCAGGGACAGATACGGCGGCATTCGGAGCGACCCTGTTACACTGAACGTGCTGTATGGCC
CCGACCTGCCAAGAATCTACCCCAGCTTCACCTACTACAGATCCGGCGAGGTGCTGTACCTGAGCTGCAG
CGCTGATAGCAACCCTCCTGCTCAGTACAGCTGGACCATCAACGAGAAGTTCCAGCTGCCTGGCCAGAAG
CTGTTCATCCGGCACATCACAACAAAGCACAGCGGCCTGTACGTGTGCAGCGTGCGGAATTCTGCCACCG
GCAAAGAAAGCAGCAAGAGCATGACCGTGGAAGTGTCCGACTGGACCGTTCCTGGCGCGCCGGAAGATCA
AGTTGATCCAAGATTGATTGATGGCAAGGGCGGATCTCTGGAGGTGCTGTTCCAGGGACCAGGCGGAAGC
GGCAATCCCGGCGGCGATCTGGCCCCCCAGATGCTGCGCGAGCTGCAGGAGACCAATGCCGCCCTGCAGG
ACGTGCGCGAGCTGCTGCGCCACCGCGTGAAGGAGATCACCTTCCTGAAGAACACCGTGATGGAGTGCGA
CGCCTGCGGTATGCAGCCCTCTAGAGGCTCCGGCTCCATCATCCCAGTTGAGGAGGAGAACCCGGACTTC
TGGAACCGCGAGGCAGCCGAGGCCCTGGGTGCCGCCAAGAAGCTGCAGCCTGCACAGACAGCCGCCAAGA
ACCTCATCATCTTCCTGGGCGATGGGATGGGGGTGTCTACGGTGACAGCTGCCAGGATCCTAAAAGGGCA
GAAGAAGGACAAACTGGGGCCTGAGATACCCCTGGCCATGGACCGCTTCCCATATGTGGCTCTGTCCAAG
ACATACAATGTAGACAAACATGTGCCAGACAGTGGAGCCACAGCCACGGCCTACCTGTGCGGGGTCAAGG
GCAACTTCCAGACCATTGGCTTGAGTGCAGCCGCCCGCTTTAACCAGTGCAACACGACACGCGGCAACGA
GGTCATCTCCGTGATGAATCGGGCCAAGAAAGCAGGGAAGTCAGTGGGAGTGGTAACCACCACACGAGTG
CAGCACGCCTCGCCAGCCGGCACCTACGCCCACACGGTGAACCGCAACTGGTACTCGGACGCCGACGTGC
CTGCCTCGGCCCGCCAGGAGGGGTGCCAGGACATCGCTACGCAGCTCATCTCCAACATGGACATTGACGT
GATCCTAGGTGGAGGCCGAAAGTACATGTTTCGCATGGGAACCCCAGACCCTGAGTACCCAGATGACTAC
AGCCAAGGTGGGACCAGGCTGGACGGGAAGAATCTGGTGCAGGAATGGCTGGCGAAGCGCCAGGGTGCCC
GGTATGTGTGGAACCGCACTGAGCTCATGCAGGCTTCCCTGGACCCGTCTGTGACCCATCTCATGGGTCT
CTTTGAGCCTGGAGACATGAAATACGAGATCCACCGAGACTCCACACTGGACCCCTCCCTGATGGAGATG
ACAGAGGCTGCCCTGCGCCTGCTGAGCAGGAACCCCCGCGGCTTCTTCCTCTTCGTGGAGGGTGGTCGCA
TCGACCATGGTCATCATGAAAGCAGGGCTTACCGGGCACTGACTGAGACGATCATGTTCGACGACGCCAT
TGAGAGGGCGGGCCAGCTCACCAGCGAGGAGGACACGCTGAGCCTCGTCACTGCCGACCACTCCCACGTC
TTCTCCTTCGGAGGCTACCCCCTGCGAGGGAGCTCCATCTTCGGGCTGGCCCCTGGCAAGGCCCGGGACA
GGAAGGCCTACACGGTCCTCCTATACGGAAACGGTCCAGGCTATGTGCTCAAGGACGGCGCCCGGCCGGA
TGTTACCGAGAGCGAGAGCGGGAGCCCCGAGTATCGGCAGCAGTCAGCAGTGCCCCTGGACGAAGAGACC
CACGCAGGCGAGGACGTGGCGGTGTTCGCGCGCGGCCCGCAGGCGCACCTGGTTCACGGCGTGCAGGAGC
AGACCTTCATAGCGCACGTCATGGCCTTCGCCGCCTGCCTGGAGCCCTACACCGCCTGCGACCTGGCGCC
CCCCGCCGGCACCACCGACGCCGCGCACCCGGGTGGCGGAGGACTGAACGACATCTTCGAGGCTCAGAAA
ATCGAATGGCACGAACATCACCATCACCATCACCATCACCATTAAGGCCGGCCTGTAGTCACTGGCACAA
CGCGTTACCCGGTAAGCCAATCGGGTATACACGGTCGTCATACTGCAGACAGGGTTCTTCTACTTTGCAA
GATAGTCTTGAGTAGTAAAATAAATAGATAGAGAAAATCAGCCTCGACTGTGCCTTCTAGTTGCCAGCCA
TCTGTTGTTTGCCCCTCCCCCGTGCCTTCCTTGACCCTGGAAGGTGCCACTCCCACTGTCCTTTCCTAAT
AAAATGAGGAAATTGCATCACAACACTCAACCCTATCTCGGTCTATTCTTTTGATTTATAAGGGATTTTG
CCGATTTCGGCCTATTGGTTAAAAAATGAGCTGATTTAACAAAAATTTAACGCGAATTAATTCTGTGGAA
TGTGTGTCAGTTAGGGTGTGGAAAGTCCCCAGGCTCCCCAGCAGGCAGAAGTATGCAAAGCATGCATCTC
AATTAGTCAGCAACCAGGTGTGGAAAGTCCCCAGGCTCCCCAGCAGGCAGAAGTATGCAAAGCATGCATC
TCAATTAGTCAGCAACCATAGTCCCGCCCCTAACTCCGCCCATCCCGCCCCTAACTCCGCCCAGTTCCGC
CCATTCTCCGCCCCATGGCTGACTAATTTTTTTTATTTATGCAGAGGCCGAGGCCGCCTCTGCCTCTGAG
CTATTCCAGAAGTAGTGAGGAGGCTTTTTTGGAGGCCTAGGCTTTTGCAAAAAGCTCCCGGGAGCTTGTA
TATCCATTTTCGGATCTGATCAGCACGTGTTGACAATTAATCATCGGCATAGTATATCGGCATAGTATAA
TACGACAAGGTGAGGAACTAAACCATGACCGAGTACAAGCCCACGGTGCGCCTCGCCACCCGCGACGACG
TCCCCAGGGCCGTACGCACCCTCGCCGCCGCGTTCGCCGACTACCCCGCCACGCGCCACACCGTCGATCC
GGACCGCCACATCGAGCGGGTCACCGAGCTGCAAGAACTCTTCCTCACGCGCGTCGGGCTCGACATCGGC
AAGGTGTGGGTCGCGGACGACGGCGCCGCGGTGGCGGTCTGGACCACGCCGGAGAGCGTCGAAGCGGGGG
CGGTGTTCGCCGAGATCGGCCCGCGCATGGCCGAGTTGAGCGGTTCCCGGCTGGCCGCGCAGCAACAGAT
GGAAGGCCTCCTGGCGCCGCACCGGCCCAAGGAGCCCGCGTGGTTCCTGGCCACCGTCGGCGTCTCGCCC
GACCACCAGGGCAAGGGTCTGGGCAGCGCCGTCGTGCTCCCCGGAGTGGAGGCGGCCGAGCGCGCCGGGG
TGCCCGCCTTCCTGGAGACATCCGCGCCCCGCAACCTCCCCTTCTACGAGCGGCTCGGCTTCACCGTCAC
CGCCGACGTCGAGGTGCCCGAAGGACCGCGCACCTGGTGCATGACCCGCAAGCCCGGTGCCTGACACGTG
CTACGAGATTTCGATTCCACCGCCGCCTTCTATGAAAGGTTGGGCTTCGGAATCGTTTTCCGGGACGCCG
GCTGGATGATCCTCCAGCGCGGGGATCTCATGCTGGAGTTCTTCGCCCACCCCAACTTGTTTATTGCAGC
TTATAATGGTTACAAATAAAGCAATAGCATCACAAATTTCACAAATAAAGCATTTTTTTCACTGCATTCT
AGTTGTGGTTTGTCCAAACTCATCAATGTATCTTATCATGTCTGTATACCGTCGACCTCTAGCTAGAGCT
TGGCGTAATCATGGTCATTACCAATGCTTAATCAGTGAGGCACCTATCTCAGCGATCTGTCTATTTCGTT
CATCCATAGTTGCCTGACTCCCCGTCGTGTAGATAACTACGATACGGGAGGGCTTACCATCTGGCCCCAG
CGCTGCGATGATACCGCGAGAACCACGCTCACCGGCTCCGGATTTATCAGCAATAAACCAGCCAGCCGGA
AGGGCCGAGCGCAGAAGTGGTCCTGCAACTTTATCCGCCTCCATCCAGTCTATTAATTGTTGCCGGGAAG
CTAGAGTAAGTAGTTCGCCAGTTAATAGTTTGCGCAACGTTGTTGCCATCGCTACAGGCATCGTGGTGTC
ACGCTCGTCGTTTGGTATGGCTTCATTCAGCTCCGGTTCCCAACGATCAAGGCGAGTTACATGATCCCCC
ATGTTGTGCAAAAAAGCGGTTAGCTCCTTCGGTCCTCCGATCGTTGTCAGAAGTAAGTTGGCCGCAGTGT
TATCACTCATGGTTATGGCAGCACTGCATAATTCTCTTACTGTCATGCCATCCGTAAGATGCTTTTCTGT
GACTGGTGAGTACTCAACCAAGTCATTCTGAGAATAGTGTATGCGGCGACCGAGTTGCTCTTGCCCGGCG
TCAATACGGGATAATACCGCGCCACATAGCAGAACTTTAAAAGTGCTCATCATTGGAAAACGTTCTTCGG
GGCGAAAACTCTCAAGGATCTTACCGCTGTTGAGATCCAGTTCGATGTAACCCACTCGTGCACCCAACTG
ATCTTCAGCATCTTTTACTTTCACCAGCGTTTCTGGGTGAGCAAAAACAGGAAGGCAAAATGCCGCAAAA
AAGGGAATAAGGGCGACACGGAAATGTTGAATACTCATATTCTTCCTT
