>Addgene plasmid #157379 | pD649-HAsp-PSG1-COMP5AP-AviTag-9xHis | depositor partial sequence | sequence record 303868 | insert (secreted protein)
CAAGTGACAATTGAGGCCGAGCCTACCAAGGTGTCCGAGGGCAAAGATGTGCTGCTGCTGGTGCACAACC
TGCCTCAGAATCTGACCGGCTACATCTGGTACAAGGGCCAGATGCGGGACCTGTACCACTACATCACCAG
CTACGTGGTGGACGGCGAGATCATCATCTACGGCCCTGCCTACTCTGGCAGAGAGACAGCCTATAGCAAC
GCCAGCCTGCTGATCCAGAACGTGACAAGAGAGGATGCCGGCAGCTACACCCTGCACATCATTAAGGGCG
ACGATGGCACAAGAGGCGTGACCGGCAGATTCACCTTCACACTGCACCTGGAAACCCCTAAGCCTAGCAT
CAGCAGCTCCAATCTGAACCCCAGAGAAACCATGGAAGCCGTGTCTCTGACCTGCGATCCTGAGACACCT
GATGCCTCTTACCTGTGGTGGATGAACGGCCAGAGCCTGCCTATGACACACAGCCTGAAGCTGAGCGAGA
CAAACAGAACCCTGTTCCTGCTGGGCGTGACCAAGTACACAGCCGGACCTTACGAGTGCGAGATCAGAAA
CCCTGTGTCCGCCAGCAGATCTGACCCCGTGACACTGAATCTGCTGCCCAAGCTGCCTAAGCCTTACATC
ACGATCAACAACCTGAATCCGCGCGAGAACAAGGACGTGCTGAACTTTACCTGCGAGCCCAAGAGCGAGA
ACTACACCTATATCTGGTGGCTGAATGGACAGTCCCTGCCTGTGTCTCCCAGAGTGAAGAGGCCCATCGA
GAACCGCATCCTGATCCTGCCTAGCGTGACCAGAAACGAGACAGGCCCCTACCAGTGCGAAATCAGGGAC
AGATACGGCGGCATTCGGAGCGACCCTGTTACACTGAACGTGCTGTATGGCCCCGACCTGCCAAGAATCT
ACCCCAGCTTCACCTACTACAGATCCGGCGAGGTGCTGTACCTGAGCTGCAGCGCTGATAGCAACCCTCC
TGCTCAGTACAGCTGGACCATCAACGAGAAGTTCCAGCTGCCTGGCCAGAAGCTGTTCATCCGGCACATC
ACAACAAAGCACAGCGGCCTGTACGTGTGCAGCGTGCGGAATTCTGCCACCGGCAAAGAAAGCAGCAAGA
GCATGACCGTGGAAGTGTCCGACTGGACCGTTCCT
